Addgene plasmid #46346: pTK38_mCherry-LGN-C
Depositing lab: Iain Cheeseman. Depositing organization: Whitehead Institute for Biomedical Research. Publication: Cortical dynein and asymmetric membrane elongation coordinately position the spindle in anaphase. Kiyomitsu T, Cheeseman IM. Cell. 2013 Jul 18;154(2):391-402. doi: 10.1016/j.cell.2013.06.010. PubMed 23870127.
Backbone
  Vector backbone: pEGFP-C1
  Total vector size (bp): 4800
  Vector type: Mammalian Expression
Growth in bacteria
  Bacterial resistance: Kanamycin, 50 μg/mL
  Growth temperature: 37°C
  Growth strain: DH5alpha
  Copy number: High Copy
Gene/Insert
  Gene/Insert name: LGN C-terminal region
  Species: H. sapiens (human)
  Insert size (bp): 1000
  Mutation: contains aa365-684; deletion of S524
  GenBank ID: NP_037428.3
  Entrez Gene: GPSM2 (a.k.a. CMCS, DFNB82, LGN, PINS)
  Promoter: CMV
  Tag / fusion protein: mCherry (N terminal on backbone)
  Cloning method: Restriction Enzyme; 5′ cloning site XhoI (not destroyed); 3′ cloning site SacII (not destroyed)
  Sequencing primers: 5′ GGCATGGACGAGCTGTACAAG; 3′ GCATTCATTTTATGTTTCAGG
Terms and licenses: Academic/Nonprofit Terms; Industry Terms: Not Available to Industry
How to cite: pTK38_mCherry-LGN-C was a gift from Iain Cheeseman (Addgene plasmid # 46346 ; http://n2t.net/addgene:46346 ; RRID:Addgene_46346)
