[The description below was written by a language model from this plasmid's Addgene catalogue record and pLannotate feature annotations shown in this document.]
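Description:
pTK38_mCherry-LGN-C is a mammalian expression plasmid built on the pEGFP-C1 backbone, in which the fluorescent protein position is occupied by mCherry rather than EGFP. It is propagated in E. coli from a high-copy ColE1/pUC-type origin and also carries an f1 phage origin. Selection relies on a single Tn5 NeoR/KanR (aminoglycoside phosphotransferase) gene. This gene sits behind tandem bacterial (bla-type) and SV40 early promoters and is followed by an HSV TK polyadenylation signal, so it gives kanamycin resistance in bacteria and can support G418 selection in mammalian cells. The catalogue lists a total size of about 4.8 kb, whereas the depositor's full sequence is 5,783 nt. The listed figure probably approximates the backbone alone.

The expression cassette uses the human CMV immediate-early enhancer and promoter to drive mCherry fused in frame to the N-terminus of a C-terminal fragment of human LGN (GPSM2). This fragment covers residues 365–684, with a noted deletion of S524, and was cloned between XhoI and SacII sites. An SV40 poly(A) signal terminates the transcript. Between mCherry and the LGN fragment, the feature table annotates a short linker containing an S-tag and a partial match to a TEV-cleavage/affinity tag element. These elements are not mentioned in the catalogue fields.

LGN contributes to cortical dynein recruitment, spindle orientation and asymmetric division, and acts as a guanine nucleotide dissociation inhibitor toward Gαi proteins. This red fluorescent fusion allows the localization and behaviour of the C-terminal region alone to be followed in cultured mammalian cells. This fits the associated study of cortical dynein and spindle positioning in anaphase.
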