Features (pLannotate 1.2.2; 18 found; start..end, strand, type, name):
     61..364     +  enhancer       CMV enhancer: human cytomegalovirus immediate early enhancer
    365..568     +  promoter       CMV promoter: human cytomegalovirus (CMV) immediate early promoter
    613..1320    +  CDS            mCherry: mCherry is a basic (constitutively fluorescent) red fluorescent protein published in 2004, derived from Discosoma sp.. It is reported to be a very rapidly-maturing monomer with low acid sensitivity.
   1347..1365    +  misc_feature   MCS (fragment): pBluescript multiple cloning site
   1366..1385    +  CDS            capTEV™ (fragment): composite tag for in vivo biotinylation, TEV protease cleavage, and 6xHis tagging
   1399..1443    +  CDS            S-Tag: affinity and epitope tag derived from pancreatic ribonuclease A
   1468..2427    +  CDS            GPSM2 (fragment): GPSM2_HUMAN - Also known as LGN. Experimental evidence at protein level: Swiss-Prot protein existence level 1. Plays an important role in mitotic spindle pole organization via its interaction with NUMA1 (PubMed:11781568, PubMed:15632202, PubMed:21816348). Required for cortical dynein-dynactin complex recruitment during metaphase (PubMed:22327364). Plays a role in metaphase spindle orientation (PubMed:22327364). Plays also an important role in asymmetric cell divisions (PubMed:21816348). Has guanine nucleotide dissociation inhibitor (GDI) activity towards G(i) alpha proteins, such as GNAI1 and
   2431..2452    +  misc_feature   MCS (fragment): multiple cloning site
   2464..2548    +  CDS            large T antigen (fragment): large T antigen from SV40 (simian virus 40)
   2571..2692    +  polyA_signal   SV40 poly(A) signal: SV40 polyadenylation signal
   2726..3154    -  rep_origin     f1 ori (sequence partly withheld): f1 bacteriophage origin of replication; arrow indicates direction of (+) strand synthesis
   3181..3285    +  promoter       AmpR promoter: bla
   3287..3644    +  promoter       SV40 promoter: SV40 enhancer and early promoter
   3679..4473    +  CDS            NeoR/KanR: aminoglycoside phosphotransferase from Tn5; aph(3')-II (or nptII); confers resistance to neomycin, kanamycin, and G418 (Geneticin®)
   4494..4646    +  CDS            ble (fragment): BLE_KLEPN - Experimental evidence at protein level: Swiss-Prot protein existence level 1. Binding protein with a strong affinity to the bleomycin family of antibiotics. Binds to CL990; an antimitotic-antibiotic compound. From Klebsiella pneumoniae.
   4705..4752    +  polyA_signal   HSV TK poly(A) signal: herpes simplex virus thymidine kinase polyadenylation signal (Cole and Stacy, 1985)
   4843..4859    -  polyA_signal   bGH poly(A) signal (fragment): bovine growth hormone polyadenylation signal
   5081..5669    +  rep_origin     ori: high-copy-number ColE1/pMB1/pBR322/pUC origin of replication
>Addgene plasmid #46346 | pTK38_mCherry-LGN-C | depositor full sequence | sequence record 65815 | pTK38_mCherry-LGN-C sequence 5783 bps
TAGTTATTAATAGTAATCAATTACGGGGTCATTAGTTCATAGCCCATATATGGAGTTCCGCGTTACATAA
CTTACGGTAAATGGCCCGCCTGGCTGACCGCCCAACGACCCCCGCCCATTGACGTCAATAATGACGTATG
TTCCCATAGTAACGCCAATAGGGACTTTCCATTGACGTCAATGGGTGGAGTATTTACGGTAAACTGCCCA
CTTGGCAGTACATCAAGTGTATCATATGCCAAGTACGCCCCCTATTGACGTCAATGACGGTAAATGGCCC
GCCTGGCATTATGCCCAGTACATGACCTTATGGGACTTTCCTACTTGGCAGTACATCTACGTATTAGTCA
TCGCTATTACCATGGTGATGCGGTTTTGGCAGTACATCAATGGGCGTGGATAGCGGTTTGACTCACGGGG
ATTTCCAAGTCTCCACCCCATTGACGTCAATGGGAGTTTGTTTTGGCACCAAAATCAACGGGACTTTCCA
AAATGTCGTAACAACTCCGCCCCATTGACGCAAATGGGCGGTAGGCGTGTACGGTGGGAGGTCTATATAA
GCAGAGCTGGTTTAGTGAACCGTCAGATCCGCTAGCGCTACCGGTCGCCACCATGGTGAGCAAGGGCGAG
GAGGATAACATGGCCATCATCAAGGAGTTCATGCGCTTCAAGGTGCACATGGAGGGCTCCGTGAACGGCC
ACGAGTTCGAGATCGAGGGCGAGGGCGAGGGCCGCCCCTACGAGGGCACCCAGACCGCCAAGCTGAAGGT
GACCAAGGGTGGCCCCCTGCCCTTCGCCTGGGACATCCTGTCCCCTCAGTTCATGTACGGCTCCAAGGCC
TACGTGAAGCACCCCGCCGACATCCCCGACTACTTGAAGCTGTCCTTCCCCGAGGGCTTCAAGTGGGAGC
GCGTGATGAACTTCGAGGACGGCGGCGTGGTGACCGTGACCCAGGACTCCTCCCTGCAGGACGGCGAGTT
CATCTACAAGGTGAAGCTGCGCGGCACCAACTTCCCCTCCGACGGCCCCGTAATGCAGAAGAAGACCATG
GGCTGGGAGGCCTCCTCCGAGCGGATGTACCCCGAGGACGGCGCCCTGAAGGGCGAGATCAAGCAGAGGC
TGAAGCTGAAGGACGGCGGCCACTACGACGCTGAGGTCAAGACCACCTACAAGGCCAAGAAGCCCGTGCA
GCTGCCCGGCGCCTACAACGTCAACATCAAGTTGGACATCACCTCCCACAACGAGGACTACACCATCGTG
GAACAGTACGAACGCGCCGAGGGCCGCCACTCCACCGGCGGCATGGACGAGCTGTACAAGTCCGGAGGGG
ATCGGTGGAGCTCCACCGGTGGCGGCCGCTCTAGAGAGAATCTTTATTTTCAGGGCGCCGCCAAATTCAA
AGAAACCGCTGCTGCTAAATTCGAACGCCAGCACATGGACAGCGGAGGTGGAGGTACTAGTCTCGAGCGA
CTTAATCTCTCAGACCTTCAAATGGTTCTTGGTCTGAGCTACAGCACAAATAACTCCATAATGTCTGAAA
ATACTGAAATTGATAGCAGTTTGAATGGTGTACGCCCCAAGTTGGGACGCCGGCATAGTATGGAAAATAT
GGAACTTATGAAGTTAACACCAGAAAAGGTACAGAACTGGAACAGTGAAATTCTTGCTAAGCAAAAACCT
CTTATTGCCAAACCTTCTGCAAAGCTACTCTTTGTCAACAGACTGAAGGGGAAAAAATACAAAACGAATT
CCTCCACTAAAGTTCTCCAAGATGCCAGTAATTCTATTGACCACCGAATTCCAAATTCTCAGAGGAAAAT
CAGTGCAGATACTATTGGAGATGAAGGGTTCTTTGACTTATTAAGCCGATTTCAAAGCAATAGGATGGAT
GATCAGAGATGTTGCTTACAAGAAAAGAACTGCCATACAGCTTCAACAACAACTTCTTCCACTCCCCCTA
AAATGATGCTAAAAACATCATCTGTTCCTGTGGTATCCCCCAACACGGATGAGTTTTTAGATCTTCTTGC
CAGCTCACAGAGTCGCCGTCTGGATGACCAGAGGGCTAGTTTCAGTAATTTGCCAGGGCTTCGTCTAACA
CAAAACAGCCAGTCGGTACTTAGCCACCTGATGACTAATGACAACAAAGAGGCTGATGAAGATTTCTTTG
ACATCCTTGTAAAATGTCAAGGATCCAGATTAGATGATCAAAGATGTGCTCCACCACCTGCTACCACAAA
GGGTCCGACAGTACCAGATGAAGACTTTTTCAGCCTTATTTTACGGTCCCAGGGAAAGAGAATGGATGAA
CAGAGAGTTCTTTTACAAAGAGATCAAAACAGAGACACTGACTTTGGGCTAAAGGACTTTTTGCAAAATA
ATGCTTTGTTGGAGTTTAAAAATTCAGGGAAAAAATCGGCAGACCATTAGCCGCGGGCCCGGGATCCACC
GGATCTAGATAACTGATCATAATCAGCCATACCACATTTGTAGAGGTTTTACTTGCTTTAAAAAACCTCC
CACACCTCCCCCTGAACCTGAAACATAAAATGAATGCAATTGTTGTTGTTAACTTGTTTATTGCAGCTTA
TAATGGTTACAAATAAAGCAATAGCATCACAAATTTCACAAATAAAGCATTTTTTTCACTGCATTCTAGT
TGTGGTTTGTCCAAACTCATCAATGTATCTTAACGCGTAAATTGTAAGCGTTAATATTTTGTTAAAATTC
GCGTTAAATTTTTGTTAAATCAGCTCATTTTTTAACCAATAGGCCGAAATCGGCAAAATCCCTTATAAAT
CAAAAGAATAGACCGAGATAGGGT
[37 nt withheld, positions 2825-2861]
AAAGAACGTGGACTCCAACGTCAAAGG
[49 nt withheld, positions 2889-2937]
T
[91 nt withheld, positions 2939-3029]
G
[124 nt withheld, positions 3031-3154]
CAGGTGGCACTTTTCGGGGAAATGTGCGCGGAACCCCTATTTGTTTATTTTTCTAAATACATTCAAATAT
GTATCCGCTCATGAGACAATAACCCTGATAAATGCTTCAATAATATTGAAAAAGGAAGAGTCCTGAGGCG
GAAAGAACCAGCTGTGGAATGTGTGTCAGTTAGGGTGTGGAAAGTCCCCAGGCTCCCCAGCAGGCAGAAG
TATGCAAAGCATGCATCTCAATTAGTCAGCAACCAGGTGTGGAAAGTCCCCAGGCTCCCCAGCAGGCAGA
AGTATGCAAAGCATGCATCTCAATTAGTCAGCAACCATAGTCCCGCCCCTAACTCCGCCCATCCCGCCCC
TAACTCCGCCCAGTTCCGCCCATTCTCCGCCCCATGGCTGACTAATTTTTTTTATTTATGCAGAGGCCGA
GGCCGCCTCGGCCTCTGAGCTATTCCAGAAGTAGTGAGGAGGCTTTTTTGGAGGCCTAGGCTTTTGCAAA
GATCGATCAAGAGACAGGATGAGGATCGTTTCGCATGATTGAACAAGATGGATTGCACGCAGGTTCTCCG
GCCGCTTGGGTGGAGAGGCTATTCGGCTATGACTGGGCACAACAGACAATCGGCTGCTCTGATGCCGCCG
TGTTCCGGCTGTCAGCGCAGGGGCGCCCGGTTCTTTTTGTCAAGACCGACCTGTCCGGTGCCCTGAATGA
ACTGCAAGACGAGGCAGCGCGGCTATCGTGGCTGGCCACGACGGGCGTTCCTTGCGCAGCTGTGCTCGAC
GTTGTCACTGAAGCGGGAAGGGACTGGCTGCTATTGGGCGAAGTGCCGGGGCAGGATCTCCTGTCATCTC
ACCTTGCTCCTGCCGAGAAAGTATCCATCATGGCTGATGCAATGCGGCGGCTGCATACGCTTGATCCGGC
TACCTGCCCATTCGACCACCAAGCGAAACATCGCATCGAGCGAGCACGTACTCGGATGGAAGCCGGTCTT
GTCGATCAGGATGATCTGGACGAAGAGCATCAGGGGCTCGCGCCAGCCGAACTGTTCGCCAGGCTCAAGG
CGAGCATGCCCGACGGCGAGGATCTCGTCGTGACCCATGGCGATGCCTGCTTGCCGAATATCATGGTGGA
AAATGGCCGCTTTTCTGGATTCATCGACTGTGGCCGGCTGGGTGTGGCGGACCGCTATCAGGACATAGCG
TTGGCTACCCGTGATATTGCTGAAGAGCTTGGCGGCGAATGGGCTGACCGCTTCCTCGTGCTTTACGGTA
TCGCCGCTCCCGATTCGCAGCGCATCGCCTTCTATCGCCTTCTTGACGAGTTCTTCTGAGCGGGACTCTG
GGGTTCGAAATGACCGACCAAGCGACGCCCAACCTGCCATCACGAGATTTCGATTCCACCGCCGCCTTCT
ATGAAAGGTTGGGCTTCGGAATCGTTTTCCGGGACGCCGGCTGGATGATCCTCCAGCGCGGGGATCTCAT
GCTGGAGTTCTTCGCCCACCCTAGGGGGAGGCTAACTGAAACACGGAAGGAGACAATACCGGAAGGAACC
CGCGCTATGACGGCAATAAAAAGACAGAATAAAACGCACGGTGTTGGGTCGTTTGTTCATAAACGCGGGG
TTCGGTCCCAGGGCTGGCACTCTGTCGATACCCCACCGAGACCCCATTGGGGCCAATACGCCCGCGTTTC
TTCCTTTTCCCCACCCCACCCCCCAAGTTCGGGTGAAGGCCCAGGGCTCGCAGCCAACGTCGGGGCGGCA
GGCCCTGCCATAGCCTCAGGTTACTCATATATACTTTAGATTGATTTAAAACTTCATTTTTAATTTAAAA
GGATCTAGGTGAAGATCCTTTTTGATAATCTCATGACCAAAATCCCTTAACGTGAGTTTTCGTTCCACTG
AGCGTCAGACCCCGTAGAAAAGATCAAAGGATCTTCTTGAGATCCTTTTTTTCTGCGCGTAATCTGCTGC
TTGCAAACAAAAAAACCACCGCTACCAGCGGTGGTTTGTTTGCCGGATCAAGAGCTACCAACTCTTTTTC
CGAAGGTAACTGGCTTCAGCAGAGCGCAGATACCAAATACTGTCCTTCTAGTGTAGCCGTAGTTAGGCCA
CCACTTCAAGAACTCTGTAGCACCGCCTACATACCTCGCTCTGCTAATCCTGTTACCAGTGGCTGCTGCC
AGTGGCGATAAGTCGTGTCTTACCGGGTTGGACTCAAGACGATAGTTACCGGATAAGGCGCAGCGGTCGG
GCTGAACGGGGGGTTCGTGCACACAGCCCAGCTTGGAGCGAACGACCTACACCGAACTGAGATACCTACA
GCGTGAGCTATGAGAAAGCGCCACGCTTCCCGAAGGGAGAAAGGCGGACAGGTATCCGGTAAGCGGCAGG
GTCGGAACAGGAGAGCGCACGAGGGAGCTTCCAGGGGGAAACGCCTGGTATCTTTATAGTCCTGTCGGGT
TTCGCCACCTCTGACTTGAGCGTCGATTTTTGTGATGCTCGTCAGGGGGGCGGAGCCTATGGAAAAACGC
CAGCAACGCGGCCTTTTTACGGTTCCTGGCCTTTTGCTGGCCTTTTGCTCACATGTTCTTTCCTGCGTTA
TCCCCTGATTCTGTGGATAACCGTATTACCGCCATGCAT
