>Addgene plasmid #46346 | pTK38_mCherry-LGN-C | addgene partial sequence | sequence record 67894 | mCherry-F 5'-ccccgtaatgcagaagaaga-3'
CGGATGTACCCCGAGGACGGCGCCCTGAAGGGCGAGATCAAGCAGAGGCTGAAGCTGAAGGACGGCGGCC
ACTACGACGCTGAGGTCAAGACCACCTACAAGGCCAAGAAGCCCGTGCAGCTGCCCGGCGCCTACAACGT
CAACATCAAGTTGGACATCACCTCCCACAACGAGGACTACACCATCGTGGAACAGTACGAACGCGCCGAG
GGCCGCCACTCCACCGGCGGCATGGACGAGCTGTACAAGTCCGGAGGGGATCGGTGGAGCTCCACCGGTG
GCGGCCGCTCTAGAGAGAATCTTTATTTTCAGGGCGCCGCCAAATTCAAAGAAACCGCTGCTGCTAAATT
CGAACGCCAGCACATGGACAGCGGAGGTGGAGGTACTAGTCTCGAGCGACTTAATCTCTCAGACCTTCAA
ATGGTTCTTGGTCTGAGCTACAGCACAAATAACTCCATAATGTCTGAAAATACTGAAATTGATAGCAGTT
TGAATGGTGTACGCCCCAAGTTGGGACGCCGGCATAGTATGGAAAATATGGAACTTATGAAGTTAACACC
AGAAAAGGTACAGAACTGGAACAGTGAAATTCTTGCTAAGCAAAAACCTCTTATTGCCAAACCTTCTGCA
AAGCTACTCTTTGTCAACAGACTGAAGGGGAAAAAATACAAAACGAATTCCTCCACTAAAGTTCTCCAAG
ATGCCAGTAATTCTATTGACCACCGAATTCCAAATTCTCAGAGGAAAATCAGTGCAGATACTATTGGAGA
TGAAGGGTTCTTTGACTTATTAAGCCGATTTCAAAGCAATAGGATGGATGATCAGAGATGTTGCTTACAA
GAAAAGAACTGCCATACAGCTTCAACAACAACTTCCACTCCCCCTAAAATGATGCTAAAAACATCATCTG
TTCCTGTGGTATCCCCCAACACGG
